>Addgene plasmid #188142 | pMXS-IRES-BLAST flag-CAD E1373A | addgene full sequence | sequence record 372192 | Addgene NGS Result
CCCGAAAAGTGCCACCTGCATAATGAAAGACCCCACCTGTAGGTTTGGCAAGCTAGCTTAAGTAACGCCA
TTTTGCAAGGCATGGAAAAATACATAACTGAGAATAGAAAAGTTCAGATCAAGGTCAGGAACAGATGGAA
CAGCTGAATATGGGCCAAACAGGATATCTGTGGTAAGCAGTTCCTGCCCCGGCTCAGGGCCAAGAACAGA
TGGAACAGCTGAATATGGGCCAAACAGGATATCTGTGGTAAGCAGTTCCTGCCCCGGCTCAGGGCCAAGA
ACAGATGGTCCCCAGATGCGGTCCAGCCCTCAGCAGTTTCTAGAGAACCATCAGATGTTTCCAGGGTGCC
CCAAGGACCTGAAATGACCCTGTGCCTTATTTGAACTAACCAATCAGTTCGCTTCTCGCTTCTGTTCGCG
CGCTTCTGCTCCCCGAGCTCAATAAAAGAGCCCACAACCCCTCACTCGGCGCGCCAGTCCTCCGATTGAC
TGAGTCGCCCGGGTACCCGTGTATCCAATAAACCCTCTTGCAGTTGCATCCGACTTGTGGTCTCGCTGTT
CCTTGGGAGGGTCTCCTCTGAGTGATTGACTACCCGTCAGCGGGGGTCTTTCATTTGGGGGCTCGTCCGG
GATCGGGAGACCCCTGCCCAGGGACCACCGACCCACCACCGGGAGGTAAGCTGGCCAGCAACTTATCTGT
GTCTGTCCGATTGTCTAGTGTCTATGACTGATTTTATGCGCCTGCGTCGGTACTAGTTAGCTAACTAGCT
CTGTATCTGGCGGACCCGTGGTGGAACTGACGAGTTCGGAACACCCGGCCGCAACCCTGGGAGACGTCCC
AGGGACTTCGGGGGCCGTTTTTGTGGCCCGACCTGAGTCCAAAAATCCCGATCGTTTTGGACTCTTTGGT
GCACCCCCCTAATAGGAGGGATATGTGGTTCTGGTAGGAGACGAGAACCTAAAACAGTTCCCGCCTCCGT
CTGAATTTTTGCTTTCGGTTTGGGACCGAAGCCGCGCCGCGCGTCTTGTCTGCTGCAGCATCGTTCTGTG
TTGTCTCTGTCTGACTGTGTTTCTGTATTTGTCTGAAAATTAGGGCCAGACTGTTACCACTCCCTTAAGT
TTGACCTTAGGTCACTGGAAAGATGTCGAGCGGATCGCTCACAACCAGTCGGTAGATGTCAAGAAGAGAC
GTTGGGTTACCTTCTGCTCTGCAGAATGGCCAACCTTTAACGTCGGATGGCCGCGAGACGGCACCTTTAA
CCGAGACCTCATCACCCAGGTTAAGATCAAGGTCTTTTCACCTGGCCCGCATGGACACCCAGACCAGGTC
CCCTACATCGTGACCTGGGAAGCCTTGGCTTTTGACCCCCCTCCCTGGGTCAAGCCCTTTGTACACCCTA
AGCCTCCGCCTCCTCTTCCTCCATCCGCCCCGTCTCTCCCCCTTGAACCTCCTCGTTCGACCCCGCCTCG
ATCCTCCCTTTATCCAGCCCTCACTCCTTCTCTAGGCGCCCCCATATGGCCATATGAGATCTTATATGGG
GCACCCCCGCCCCTTGTAAACTTCCCTGACCCTGACATGACAAGAGTTACTAACAGCCCCTCTCTCCAAG
CTCACTTACAGGCTCTCTACTTAGTCCAGCACGAAGTCTGGAGACCTCTGGCGGCAGCCTACCAAGAACA
ACTGGACCGACCGGTGGTACCTCACCCTTACCGAGTCGGCGACACAGTGTGGGTCCGCCGACACCAGACT
AAGAACCTAGAACCTCGCTGGAAAGGACCTTACACAGTCCTGCTGACCACCCCCACCGCCCTCAAAGTAG
ACGGCATCGCAGCTTGGATACACGCCGCCCACGTGAAGGCTGCCGACCCCGGGGGTGGACCATCCTCTAG
ACTGCCGGATCTAGCTAGTTAATTAAGGATCCATGGCGGCCCTAGTGTTGGAGGACGGGTCGGTCCTGCG
GGGCCAGCCCTTTGGGGCCGCCGTGTCGACTGCCGGGGAAGTGGTGTTTCAAACCGGCATGGTCGGCTAC
CCCGAGGCCCTCACTGATCCCTCCTACAAGGCACAGATCTTAGTGCTCACCTATCCTCTGATCGGCAACT
ATGGCATCCCCCCAGATGAAATGGATGAGTTCGGTCTCTGCAAGTGGTTTGAATCCTCGGGCATCCACGT
AGCAGCACTGGTAGTGGGAGAGTGCTGTCCTACTCCCAGCCACTGGAGTGCCACCCGCACCCTGCATGAG
TGGCTGCAGCAGCATGGCATCCCTGGCTTGCAAGGAGTAGACACTCGGGAGCTGACCAAGAAGTTGCGGG
AACAGGGGTCTCTGCTGGGGAAGCTGGTCCAGAATGGAACAGAACCTTCAAGTCTGCCATTCTTGGACCC
CAATGCCCGCCCCCTGGTACCAGAGGTCTCCATTAAGACTCCACGGGTATTCAATACAGGGGGTGCCCCT
CGGATCCTTGCTTTGGACTGTGGCCTCAAGTATAATCAGATCCGATGCCTCTGCCAGCGTGGGGCTGAGG
TCACTGTGGTACCCTGGGACCATGCACTAGACAGCCAAGAGTATGAGGGTCTCTTCTTAAGTAATGGGCC
TGGTGACCCTGCCTCCTATCCCAGTGTCGTATCCACACTGAGCCGTGTTTTATCTGAGCCTAATCCCCGA
CCTGTCTTTGGGATCTGCCTGGGACACCAGCTATTGGCCTTAGCCATTGGGGCCAAGACTTACAAGATGA
GATATGGGAACCGAGGCCATAACCAGCCCTGCTTGTTGGTGGGCTCTGGGCGCTGCTTTCTGACATCCCA
GAACCATGGGTTTGCTGTGGAGACAGACTCACTGCCAGCAGACTGGGCTCCTCTCTTCACCAACGCCAAT
GATGGTTCCAATGAAGGCATTGTGCACAACAGCTTGCCTTTCTTCAGTGTCCAGTTTCACCCAGAGCACC
AAGCTGGCCCTTCAGATATGGAACTGCTTTTCGATATCTTTCTGGAAACTGTGAAAGAGGCCACAGCTGG
GAACCCTGGGGGCCAGACAGTTAGAGAGCGGCTGACTGAGCGCCTCTGTCCCCCTGGGATTCCCACTCCC
GGCTCTGGACTTCCACCACCACGAAAGGTTCTGATCCTGGGCTCAGGGGGCCTCTCCATTGGCCAAGCTG
GAGAATTTGACTACTCGGGCTCTCAGGCAATTAAGGCCCTGAAGGAGGAAAACATCCAGACGTTGCTGAT
CAACCCCAATATTGCCACAGTGCAGACCTCCCAGGGGCTGGCCGACAAGGTCTATTTTCTTCCCATAACA
CCTCATTATGTAACCCAGGTGATACGTAATGAACGCCCCGATGGTGTGTTACTGACTTTTGGGGGCCAGA
CTGCTCTGAACTGTGGTGTGGAGCTGACCAAGGCCGGGGTGCTGGCTCGGTATGGGGTCCGGGTCCTGGG
CACACCAGTGGAGACCATTGAGCTGACCGAGGATCGACGGGCCTTTGCTGCCAGAATGGCAGAGATCGGA
GAGCATGTGGCCCCGAGCGAGGCAGCAAATTCTCTTGAACAGGCCCAGGCAGCCGCTGAACGGCTGGGGT
ACCCTGTGCTAGTGCGTGCAGCCTTTGCCCTGGGTGGCCTGGGCTCTGGCTTTGCCTCTAACAGGGAGGA
GCTCTCTGCTCTCGTGGCCCCAGCTTTTGCCCATACCAGCCAAGTGCTAGTAGACAAGTCTCTGAAGGGA
TGGAAGGAGATTGAGTACGAGGTGGTGAGAGACGCCTATGGCAACTGTGTCACGGTGTGTAACATGGAGA
ACTTGGACCCACTGGGCATCCACACTGGTGAGTCCATAGTGGTGGCCCCTAGCCAGACACTGAATGACAG
GGAGTATCAGCTCCTGAGGCAGACAGCTATCAAGGTGACCCAGCACCTGGGAATTGTTGGGGAGTGCAAT
GTGCAGTATGCCTTGAACCCTGAGTCTGAGCAGTATTACATCATTGAAGTGAATGCCAGGCTCTCTCGCA
GCTCTGCCCTGGCCAGTAAGGCCACAGGTTATCCACTGGCTTATGTGGCAGCCAAGCTAGCATTGGGCAT
CCCTTTGCCTGAGCTCAGGAACTCTGTGACAGGGGGTACAGCAGCCTTTGAACCCAGCGTGGATTATTGT
GTGGTGAAGATTCCTCGATGGGACCTTAGCAAGTTCCTGCGAGTCAGCACAAAGATTGGGAGCTGCATGA
AGAGCGTTGGTGAAGTCATGGGCATTGGGCGTTCATTTGAGGAGGCCTTCCAGAAGGCCCTGCGCATGGT
GGATGAGAACTGTGTGGGCTTTGATCACACAGTGAAACCAGTCAGCGATATGGAGTTGGAGACTCCAACA
GATAAGCGGATTTTTGTGGTGGCAGCTGCTTTGTGGGCTGGTTATTCAGTGGACCGCCTGTATGAGCTCA
CACGCATCGACCGCTGGTTCCTGCACCGAATGAAGCGTATCATCGCACATGCCCAGCTGCTAGAACAACA
CCGTGGACAGCCTTTGCCGCCAGACCTGCTGCAACAGGCCAAGTGTCTTGGCTTCTCAGACAAACAGATT
GCCCTTGCAGTTCTGAGCACAGAGCTGGCTGTTCGCAAGCTGCGTCAGGAACTGGGGATCTGTCCAGCAG
TGAAACAGATTGACACAGTTGCAGCTGAGTGGCCAGCCCAGACAAATTACCTATACCTAACGTATTGGGG
CACCACCCATGACCTCACCTTTCGAACACCTCATGTCCTAGTCCTTGGCTCTGGCGTCTACCGTATTGGC
TCTAGCGTTGAATTTGACTGGTGTGCTGTAGGCTGCATCCAGCAGCTCCGAAAGATGGGATATAAGACCA
TCATGGTGAACTATAACCCAGAGACAGTCAGCACCGACTATGACATGTGTGATCGACTCTACTTTGATGA
GATCTCTTTTGAGGTGGTGATGGACATCTATGAGCTCGAGAACCCTGAAGGTGTGATCCTATCCATGGGT
GGACAGCTGCCCAACAACATGGCCATGGCGTTGCATCGGCAGCAGTGCCGGGTGCTGGGCACCTCCCCTG
AAGCCATTGACTCGGCTGAGAACCGTTTCAAGTTTTCCCGGCTCCTTGACACCATTGGTATCAGCCAGCC
TCAGTGGAGGGAGCTCAGTGACCTCGAGTCTGCTCGCCAATTCTGCCAGACCGTGGGGTACCCCTGTGTG
GTGCGCCCCTCCTATGTGCTGAGCGGTGCTGCTATGAATGTGGCCTACACGGATGGAGACCTGGAGCGCT
TCCTGAGCAGCGCAGCAGCCGTCTCCAAAGAGCATCCCGTGGTCATCTCCAAGTTCATCCAGGAGGCTAA
GGAGATTGACGTGGATGCCGTGGCCTCTGATGGTGTGGTGGCAGCCATCGCCATCTCTGAGCATGTGGAG
AATGCAGGTGTGCATTCAGGTGATGCGACGCTGGTGACCCCCCCACAAGATATCACTGCCAAAACCCTGG
AGCGGATCAAAGCCATTGTGCATGCTGTGGGCCAGGAGCTACAGGTCACAGGACCCTTCAATCTGCAGCT
CATTGCCAAGGATGACCAGCTGAAAGTTATTGAATGCAACGTACGTGTCTCTCGCTCCTTCCCCTTCGTT
TCCAAGACACTGGGTGTGGACCTAGTAGCCTTGGCCACGCGGGTCATCATGGGGGAAGAAGTGGAACCTG
TGGGGCTAATGACTGGTTCTGGAGTTGTGGGAGTAAAGGTGCCTCAGTTCTCCTTCTCCCGCTTGGCGGG
TGCTGACGTGGTGTTGGGTGTGGAAATGACCAGTACTGGGGAGGTGGCCGGCTTTGGGGAGAGCCGCTGT
GAGGCATACCTCAAGGCCATGCTAAGCACTGGCTTTAAGATCCCCAAGAAGAATATCCTGCTGACCATTG
GCAGCTATAAGAACAAAAGCGAGCTGCTCCCAACTGTGCGGCTACTGGAGAGCCTGGGCTACAGCCTCTA
TGCCAGTCTCGGCACAGCTGACTTCTACACTGAGCATGGCGTCAAGGTAACAGCTGTGGACTGGCACTTT
GAGGAGGCTGTGGATGGTGCGTGCCCACCACAGCGGAGCATCCTGGAGCAGCTAGCTGAGAAAAACTTTG
AGCTGGTGATTAACCTGTCAATGCGTGGAGCTGGGGGCCGGCGTCTCTCTTCCTTTGTCACCAAGGGCTA
CCGCACCCGACGCTTGGCCGCTGACTTCTCCGTGCCCCTAATCATCGATATCAAGTGCACCAAACTCTTT
GTGGAGGCCCTAGGCCAGATCGGGCCAGCCCCTCCTTTGAAGGTGCATGTTGACTGTATGACCTCCCAAA
AGCTTGTGCGACTGCCGGGATTGATTGATGTCCATGTGCACCTGCGGGAACCAGGTGGGACACATAAGGA
GGACTTTGCTTCAGGCACAGCCGCTGCCCTGGCTGGGGGTATCACCATGGTGTGTGCCATGCCTAATACC
CGGCCCCCCATCATTGACGCCCCTGCTCTGGCCCTGGCCCAGAAGCTGGCAGAGGCTGGCGCCCGGTGCG
ACTTTGCGCTATTCCTTGGGGCCTCGTCTGAAAATGCAGGAACCTTGGGCACCGTGGCCGGGTCTGCAGC
CGGGCTGAAGCTTTACCTCAATGAGACCTTCTCTGAGCTGCGGCTGGACAGCGTGGTCCAGTGGATGGAG
CATTTCGAGACATGGCCCTCCCACCTCCCCATTGTGGCTCACGCGGAGCAGCAAACCGTGGCTGCTGTCC
TCATGGTGGCTCAGCTCACTCAGCGCTCAGTGCACATATGTCACGTGGCACGGAAGGAGGAGATCCTGCT
AATTAAAGCTGCAAAGGCACGGGGCTTGCCAGTGACCTGCGAGGTGGCTCCCCACCACCTGTTCCTAAGC
CATGATGACCTGGAGCGCCTGGGGCCTGGGAAGGGGGAGGTCCGGCCTGAGCTTGGCTCCCGCCAGGATG
TGGAAGCCCTGTGGGAGAACATGGCTGTCATCGACTGCTTTGCCTCAGACCATGCTCCCCATACCTTGGA
GGAGAAGTGTGGGTCCAGGCCCCCACCTGGGTTCCCAGGGTTAGAGACCATGCTGCCACTACTCCTGACG
GCTGTAAGCGAGGGCCGGCTCAGCCTGGACGACCTGCTGCAGCGATTGCACCACAATCCTCGGCGCATCT
TTCACCTGCCTCCGCAGGAGGACACCTATGTGGAGGTGGATCTGGAGCATGAGTGGACAATTCCCAGCCA
CATGCCCTTCTCCAAGGCCCACTGGACACCTTTTGAAGGGCAGAAAGTGAAGGGCACCGTCCGCCGTGTG
GTCCTGCGAGGGGAGGTTGCCTATATCGATGGGCAGGTTCTGGTACCCCCGGGCTATGGACAGGATGTAC
GGAAGTGGCCACAGGGGGCTGTTCCTCAGCTCCCACCCTCAGCCCCTGCCACTAGTGAGATGACCACGAC
ACCTGAAAGACCCCGCCGTGGCATCCCAGGGCTTCCTGATGGCCGCTTCCATCTGCCGCCCCGAATCCAT
CGAGCCTCCGACCCAGGTTTGCCAGCTGAGGAGCCAAAGGAGAAGTCCTCTCGGAAGGTAGCCGAGCCAG
AGCTGATGGGAACCCCTGATGGCACCTGCTACCCTCCACCACCAGTACCGAGACAGGCATCTCCCCAGAA
CCTGGGGACCCCTGGCTTGCTGCACCCCCAGACCTCACCCCTGCTGCACTCATTAGTGGGCCAACATATC
CTGTCCGTCCAGCAGTTCACCAAGGATCAGATGTCTCACCTGTTCAATGTGGCACACACACTGCGTATGA
TGGTGCAGAAGGAGCGGAGCCTCGACATCCTGAAGGGGAAGGTCATGGCCTCCATGTTCTATGAAGTGAG
CACACGGACCAGCAGCTCCTTTGCAGCAGCCATGGCCCGGCTGGGAGGTGCTGTGCTCAGCTTCTCGGAA
GCCACATCGTCCGTCCAGAAGGGCGAATCCCTGGCTGACTCCGTGCAGACCATGAGCTGCTATGCCGACG
TCGTCGTGCTCCGGCACCCCCAGCCTGGAGCAGTGGAGCTGGCCGCCAAGCACTGCCGGAGGCCAGTGAT
CAATGCTGGGGATGGGGTCGGAGAGCACCCCACCCAGGCCCTGCTGGACATCTTCACCATCCGTGAGGAG
CTGGGAACTGTCAATGGCATGACGATCACGATGGTGGGTGACCTGAAGCACGGACGCACAGTACATTCCC
TGGCCTGCCTGCTCACCCAGTATCGTGTCAGCCTGCGCTACGTGGCACCTCCCAGCCTGCGCATGCCACC
CACTGTGCGGGCCTTCGTGGCCTCCCGCGGCACCAAGCAGGAGGAATTCGAGAGCATTGAGGAGGCGCTG
CCTGACACTGATGTGCTCTACATGACTCGAATCCAGAAGGAACGATTTGGCTCTACCCAGGAGTACGAAG
CTTGCTTTGGTCAGTTCATCCTCACTCCCCACATCATGACCCGGGCCAAGAAGAAGATGGTGGTGATGCA
CCCGATGCCCCGTGTCAACGAGATAAGCGTGGAAGTGGACTCGGATCCCCGCGCAGCCTACTTCCGCCAG
GCTGAGAACGGCATGTACATCCGCATGGCTCTGTTAGCCACCGTGCTGGGCCGTTTCGACTACAAAGACG
ATGACGACAAGTAGGAATTCCTGCAGGCCTCGAGGGCCGGCGCGCCGCGGCCGCTACGTAAATTCCGCCC
CCCCCCCCCCTCTCCCTCCCCCCCCCCTAACGTTACTGGCCGAAGCCGCTTGGAATAAGGCCGGTGTGCG
TTTGTCTATATGTTATTTTCCACCATATTGCCGTCTTTTGGCAATGTGAGGGCCCGGAAACCTGGCCCTG
TCTTCTTGACGAGCATTCCTAGGGGTCTTTCCCCTCTCGCCAAAGGAATGCAAGGTCTGTTGAATGTCGT
GAAGGAAGCAGTTCCTCTGGAAGCTTCTTGAAGACAAACAACGTCTGTAGCGACCCTTTGCAGGCAGCGG
AACCCCCCACCTGGCGACAGGTGCCTCTGCGGCCAAAAGCCACGTGTATAAGATACACCTGCAAAGGCGG
CACAACCCCAGTGCCACGTTGTGAGTTGGATAGTTGTGGAAAGAGTCAAATGGCTCTCCTCAAGCGTATT
CAACAAGGGGCTGAAGGATGCCCAGAAGGTACCCCATTGTATGGGATCTGATCTGGGGCCTCGGTGCACA
TGCTTTACATGTGTTTAGTCGAGGTTAAAAAAACGTCTAGGCCCCCCGAACCACGGGGACGTGGTTTTCC
TTTGAAAAACACGATGATAATATGGCCACAACCATGGTTCCTTTGTCTCAAGAAGAATCCACCCTCATTG
AAAGAGCAACGGCTACAATCAACAGCATCCCCATCTCTGAAGACTACAGCGTCGCCAGCGCAGCTCTCTC
TAGCGACGGCCGCATCTTCACTGGTGTCAATGTATATCATTTTACTGGGGGACCTTGTGCAGAACTCGTG
GTGCTGGGCACTGCTGCTGCTGCGGCAGCTGGCAACCTGACTTGTATCGTCGCGATCGGAAATGAGAACA
GGGGCATCTTGAGCCCCTGCGGACGGTGCCGACAGGTGCTTCTCGATCTGCATCCTGGGATCAAAGCCAT
AGTGAAGGACAGTGATGGACAGCCGACGGCAGTTGGGATTCGTGAATTGCTGCCCTCTGGTTATGTGTGG
GAGGGCTAAGTCGACGATAAAATAAAAGATTTTATTTAGTCTCCAGAAAAAGGGGGGAATGAAAGACCCC
ACCTGTAGGTTTGGCAAGCTAGCTTAAGTAACGCCATTTTGCAAGGCATGGAAAAATACATAACTGAGAA
TAGAGAAGTTCAGATCAAGGTCAGGAACAGATGGAACAGCTGAATATGGGCCAAACAGGATATCTGTGGT
AAGCAGTTCCTGCCCCGGCTCAGGGCCAAGAACAGATGGAACAGCTGAATATGGGCCAAACAGGATATCT
GTGGTAAGCAGTTCCTGCCCCGGCTCAGGGCCAAGAACAGATGGTCCCCAGATGCGGTCCAGCCCTCAGC
AGTTTCTAGAGAACCATCAGATGTTTCCAGGGTGCCCCAAGGACCTGAAATGACCCTGTGCCTTATTTGA
ACTAACCAATCAGTTCGCTTCTCGCTTCTGTTCGCGCGCTTCTGCTCCCCGAGCTCAATAAAAGAGCCCA
CAACCCCTCACTCGGGGCGCCAGTCCTCCGATTGACTGAGTCGCCCGGGTACCCGTGTATCCAATAAACC
CTCTTGCAGTTGCATCCGACTTGTGGTCTCGCTGTTCCTTGGGAGGGTCTCCTCTGAGTGATTGACTACC
CGTCAGCGGGGGTCTTTCACATGCAGCATGTATCAAAATTAATTTGGTTTTTTTTCTTAAGTATTTACAT
TAAATGGCCATAGTTGCATTAATGAATCGGCCAACGCGCGGGGAGAGGCGGTTTGCGTATTGGGCGCTCT
TCCGCTTCCTCGCTCACTGACTCGCTGCGCTCGGTCGTTCGGCTGCGGCGAGCGGTATCAGCTCACTCAA
AGGCGGTAATACGGTTATCCACAGAATCAGGGGATAACGCAGGAAAGAACATGTGAGCAAAAGGCCAGCA
AAAGGCCAGGAACCGTAAAAAGGCCGCGTTGCTGGCGTTTTTCCATAGGCTCCGCCCCCCTGACGAGCAT
CACAAAAATCGACGCTCAAGTCAGAGGTGGCGAAACCCGACAGGACTATAAAGATACCAGGCGTTTCCCC
CTGGAAGCTCCCTCGTGCGCTCTCCTGTTCCGACCCTGCCGCTTACCGGATACCTGTCCGCCTTTCTCCC
TTCGGGAAGCGTGGCGCTTTCTCATAGCTCACGCTGTAGGTATCTCAGTTCGGTGTAGGTCGTTCGCTCC
AAGCTGGGCTGTGTGCACGAACCCCCCGTTCAGCCCGACCGCTGCGCCTTATCCGGTAACTATCGTCTTG
AGTCCAACCCGGTAAGACACGACTTATCGCCACTGGCAGCAGCCACTGGTAACAGGATTAGCAGAGCGAG
GTATGTAGGCGGTGCTACAGAGTTCTTGAAGTGGTGGCCTAACTACGGCTACACTAGAAGAACAGTATTT
GGTATCTGCGCTCTGCTGAAGCCAGTTACCTTCGGAAAAAGAGTTGGTAGCTCTTGATCCGGCAAACAAA
CCACCGCTGGTAGCGGTGGTTTTTTTGTTTGCAAGCAGCAGATTACGCGCAGAAAAAAAGGATCTCAAGA
AGATCCTTTGATCTTTTCTACGGGGTCTGACGCTCAGTGGAACGAAAACTCACGTTAAGGGATTTTGGTC
ATGAGATTATCAAAAAGGATCTTCACCTAGATCCTTTTGCGGCCGGCCGCAAATCAATCTAAAGTATATA
TGAGTAAACTTGGTCTGACAGTTACCAATGCTTAATCAGTGAGGCACCTATCTCAGCGATCTGTCTATTT
CGTTCATCCATAGTTGCCTGACTCCCCGTCGTGTAGATAACTACGATACGGGAGGGCTTACCATCTGGCC
CCAGTGCTGCAATGATACCGCGAGACCCACGCTCACCGGCTCCAGATTTATCAGCAATAAACCAGCCAGC
CGGAAGGGCCGAGCGCAGAAGTGGTCCTGCAACTTTATCCGCCTCCATCCAGTCTATTAATTGTTGCCGG
GAAGCTAGAGTAAGTAGTTCGCCAGTTAATAGTTTGCGCAACGTTGTTGCCATTGCTACAGGCATCGTGG
TGTCACGCTCGTCGTTTGGTATGGCTTCATTCAGCTCCGGTTCCCAACGATCAAGGCGAGTTACATGATC
CCCCATGTTGTGCAAAAAAGCGGTTAGCTCCTTCGGTCCTCCGATCGTTGTCAGAAGTAAGTTGGCCGCA
GTGTTATCACTCATGGTTATGGCAGCACTGCATAATTCTCTTACTGTCATGCCATCCGTAAGATGCTTTT
CTGTGACTGGTGAGTACTCAACCAAGTCATTCTGAGAATAGTGTATGCGGCGACCGAGTTGCTCTTGCCC
GGCGTCAATACGGGATAATACCGCGCCACATAGCAGAACTTTAAAAGTGCTCATCATTGGAAAACGTTCT
TCGGGGCGAAAACTCTCAAGGATCTTACCGCTGTTGAGATCCAGTTCGATGTAACCCACTCGTGCACCCA
ACTGATCTTCAGCATCTTTTACTTTCACCAGCGTTTCTGGGTGAGCAAAAACAGGAAGGCAAAATGCCGC
AAAAAAGGGAATAAGGGCGACACGGAAATGTTGAATACTCATACTCTTCCTTTTTCAATATTATTGAAGC
ATTTATCAGGGTTATTGTCTCATGAGCGGATACATATTTGAATGTATTTAGAAAAATAAACAAATAGGGG
TTCCGCGCACATTTC
Features (pLannotate 1.2.2; 14 found; start..end, strand, type, name):
     22..615     +  LTR            LTR: long terminal repeat from Moloney murine leukemia virus
    678..877     +  misc_feature   MMLV Ψ: packaging signal of Moloney murine leukemia virus (MMLV)
    929..1017    +  misc_feature   MESV Ψ (fragment): packaging signal of murine embryonic stem cell virus
   1094..1510    +  CDS            gag (truncated): truncated Moloney murine leukemia virus (MMLV) gag gene lacking the start codon
   1520..1894    +  misc_feature   pol region: Moloney murine leukemia virus (MMLV) pol region containing the splice acceptor site
   1923..8597    +  CDS            CAD: PYR1_HUMAN - Experimental evidence at protein level: Swiss-Prot protein existence level 1. This protein is a 'fusion' protein encoding four enzymatic activities of the pyrimidine pathway (GATase, CPSase, ATCase and DHOase). From Homo sapiens (Human).
   8798..9260    +  misc_feature   IRES: internal ribosome entry site (IRES) of the encephalomyocarditis virus (EMCV)
   9280..9669    +  CDS            BSD: blasticidin S deaminase; Aspergillus terreus BSD; confers resistance to blasticidin
   9718..9839    +  LTR            3' LTR (ΔU3) (fragment): self-inactivating 3' long terminal repeat (LTR) from Moloney murine leukemia virus
   9840..10309   +  LTR            LTR: long terminal repeat from Moloney murine leukemia virus
  10375..10427   -  CDS            lacI (fragment): lac repressor; lacI; The lac repressor binds to the lac operator to inhibit transcription in E. coli. This inhibition can be relieved by adding lactose or isopropyl-β-D-thiogalactopyranoside (IPTG).
  10610..11198   -  rep_origin     ori: high-copy-number ColE1/pMB1/pBR322/pUC origin of replication
  11362..12222   -  CDS            AmpR: β-lactamase; bla; confers resistance to ampicillin, carbenicillin, and related antibiotics
  12223..12327   -  promoter       AmpR promoter: bla
