[The description below was written by a language model from this plasmid's Addgene catalogue record and pLannotate feature annotations shown in this document.]
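Description:
pMXS-IRES-BLAST flag-CAD E1373A is a Moloney murine leukemia virus-based retroviral vector for stable expression of a mutant human CAD in mammalian cells. It is maintained in E. coli through a high-copy ColE1/pUC-type origin and an ampicillin resistance gene (β-lactamase with its own promoter). The viral portion comprises a 5′ MMLV LTR, the MMLV packaging signal with an adjoining MESV Ψ fragment, a truncated gag lacking its start codon, and a pol region containing the splice acceptor, closed by a 3′ LTR. No separate internal promoter is annotated, so transcription of the payload presumably runs from the 5′ LTR. When gag, pol and env are supplied in trans by packaging cells, the Ψ-bearing transcript is encapsidated into particles that integrate the cassette into target cells.

The insert, about 6.7 kb, encodes CAD, the multifunctional enzyme of de novo pyrimidine synthesis that combines glutamine amidotransferase, carbamoyl-phosphate synthetase, aspartate transcarbamylase and dihydroorotase activities. It carries a Glu1373-to-Ala substitution, plus silent changes that remove the PAM for a CAD-targeting sgRNA. These make the cDNA resistant to Cas9 cutting, which suits re-expression in cells whose endogenous CAD has been disrupted. A Flag tag is fused to the protein, but the record is inconsistent about its position: the purpose statement says C-terminal, whereas the tag field says N-terminal, and the tag is not annotated in the feature table. Downstream, an EMCV IRES drives translation of blasticidin S deaminase from the same transcript, linking blasticidin selection to CAD expression. The associated study concerns allosteric regulation of CAD during the cell cycle, but the record does not state the specific functional effect of the E1373A change.
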