Addgene plasmid #188142: pMXS-IRES-BLAST flag-CAD E1373A
Purpose: Expresses C-terminal flag-tagged human CAD E1373A in mammalian cells
Depositing lab: Richard Possemato. Depositing organization: NYU Grossman School of Medicine. Publication: Allosteric regulation of CAD modulates de novo pyrimidine synthesis during the cell cycle. Shin J, Mir H, Khurram MA, Fujihara KM, Dynlacht BD, Cardozo TJ, Possemato R. Nat Metab. 2023 Feb 6. doi: 10.1038/s42255-023-00735-9. PubMed 36747088.
Backbone
  Vector backbone: pMXS-IRES-BLAST
  Backbone size w/o insert (bp): 5623
  Vector type: Mammalian Expression, Retroviral
  Selectable markers: Blasticidin
Growth in bacteria
  Bacterial resistance: Ampicillin, 100 μg/mL
  Growth temperature: 37°C
  Growth strain: NEB Stable
  Copy number: High Copy
Gene/Insert
  Gene/Insert name: CAD (alt name: carbamoyl-phosphate synthetase 2, aspartate transcarbamylase, and dihydroorotase)
  Species: H. sapiens (human)
  Insert size (bp): 6702
  Mutation: TCC -> AGT silent mutations at nt439-441 eliminating PAM site for sgRNA target sequence 5'-ATTGGGGTCCAAGAATGGCA-3' and A -> C mutation at nt6040 for Glu1373 -> Ala mutation of CAD
  Entrez Gene: CAD (a.k.a. CDG1Z, DEE50, EIEE50, GATD4)
  Tag / fusion protein: Flag tag (N terminal on insert)
  Cloning method: Gibson Cloning
  Sequencing primers: 5′ AGTAGACGGCATCGCAGCTTGGATA; 3′ CGGAATTTACGTAGCGGCCGC
Terms and licenses: Academic/Nonprofit Terms; Industry Terms: Not Available to Industry
How to cite: pMXS-IRES-BLAST flag-CAD E1373A was a gift from Richard Possemato (Addgene plasmid # 188142 ; http://n2t.net/addgene:188142 ; RRID:Addgene_188142)
